>Addgene plasmid #183176 | pJS647 | addgene full sequence | sequence record 359552 | Addgene NGS Result
CCAGCAACGCGGCCTTTTTACGGTTCCTGGCCTTTTGCTGGCCTTTTGCTCACATGTTCTTTCCTGCGTT
ATCCCCTGATTCTGTGGATAACCGTGGTCTCATCTGGTCAATCGTACGACGATTCGACAAACCACAAACA
TACAAACACTTCATCAAATCCTGCTCCGTCGAACAAAACTTCGAGATGCGCGTCGGATGCACGCGCGACG
TGATCGTCATCAGTGGATTACCGGCGAACACATCAACGGAAAGACTCGATATACTCGACGACGAACGGAG
AGTTACCGGATTCAGTATCATCGGAGGCGAACATAGGCTGACGAATTACAAATCCGTTACGACGGTGCAT
CGGTTCGAGAAAGAGAATCGGATCTGGACGGTGGTTTTGGAATCTTACGTCGTTGATATGCCGGAAGGTA
ACTCGGAGGATGATACTCGTATGTTTGCTGATACGGTTGTGAAGCTTAATTTGCAGAAACTCGCGACGGT
TGCTGAAGCTATGGCTCGTATGAGACCTCAGCGTGTTACAACCAATTAACCAATTCTGATTAGAAAAACT
CATCGAGCATCAAATGAAACTGCAATTTATTCATATCAGGATTATCAATACCATATTTTTGAAAAAGCCG
TTTCTGTAATGAAGGAGAAAACTCACCGAGGCAGTTCCATAGGATGGCAAGATCCTGGTATCGGTCTGCG
ATTCCGACTCGTCCAACATCAATACAACCTATTAATTTCCCCTCGTCAAAAATAAGGTTATCAAGTGAGA
AATCACCATGAGTGACGACTGAATCCGGTGAGAATGGCAAAAGCTTATGCATTTCTTTCCAGACTTGTTC
AACAGGCCAGCCATTACGCTCGTCATCAAAATCACTCGCATCAACCAAACCGTTATTCATTCGTGATTGC
GCCTGAGCGAGGCGAAATACGCGATCGCTGTTAAAAGGACAATTACAAACAGGAATCGAATGCAACCGGC
GCAGGAACACTGCCAGCGCATCAACAATATTTTCACCTGAATCAGGATATTCTTCTAATACCTGGAATGC
TGTTTTCCCGGGGATCGCAGTGGTGAGTAACCATGCATCATCAGGAGTACGGATAAAATGCTTGATGGTC
GGAAGAGGCATAAATTCCGTCAGCCAGTTTAGTCTGACCATCTCATCTGTAACATCATTGGCAACGCTAC
CTTTGCCATGTTTCAGAAACAACTCTGGCGCATCGGGCTTCCCATACAATCGATAGATTGTCGCACCTGA
TTGCCCGACATTATCGCGAGCCCATTTATACCCATATAAATCAGCATCCATGTTGGAATTTAATCGCGGC
CTGGAGCAAGACGTTTCCCGTTGAATATGGCTCATAACACCCCTTGTATTACTGTTTATGTAAGCAGACA
GTTTTATTGTTCATGATGATATATTTTTATCTTGTGCAATGTAACATCAGAGATTTTGAGACACAACGTG
GCTTTGTTGAATAAATCGAACTTTTGCTGAGTTGAAGGATCAGTCATGACCAAAATCCCTTAACGTGAGT
TTTCGTTCCACTGAGCGTCAGACCCCGTAGAAAAGATCAAAGGATCTTCTTGAGATCCTTTTTTTCTGCG
CGTAATCTGCTGCTTGCAAACAAAAAAACCACCGCTACCAGCGGTGGTTTGTTTGCCGGATCAAGAGCTA
CCAACTCTTTTTCCGAAGGTAACTGGCTTCAGCAGAGCGCAGATACCAAATACTGTTCTTCTAGTGTAGC
CGTAGTTAGGCCACCACTTCAAGAACTCTGTAGCACCGCCTACATACCTCGCTCTGCTAATCCTGTTACC
AGTGGCTGCTGCCAGTGGCGATAAGTCGTGTCTTACCGGGTTGGACTCAAGACGATAGTTACCGGATAAG
GCGCAGCGGTCGGGCTGAACGGGGGGTTCGTGCACACAGCCCAGCTTGGAGCGAACGACCTACACCGAAC
TGAGATACCTACAGCGTGAGCTATGAGAAAGCGCCACGCTTCCCGAAGGGAGAAAGGCGGACAGGTATCC
GGTAAGCGGCAGGGTCGGAACAGGAGAGCGCACGAGGGAGCTTCCAGGGGGAAACGCCTGGTATCTTTAT
AGTCCTGTCGGGTTTCGCCACCTCTGACTTGAGCGTCGATTTTTGTGATGCTCGTCAGGGGGGCGGAGCC
TATGGAAAAACG
Features (pLannotate 1.2.2; 4 found; start..end, strand, type, name):
     44..95      +  rep_origin     RSF ori (fragment): Plasmids containing the RSF 1030 origin of replication can be propagated in E. coli cells that contain additional plasmids with compatible origins.
     99..509     +  CDS            PYR1 (fragment): PYR1_ARATH - Also known as ABIP6 From Arabidopsis thaliana (Mouse-ear cress).
    550..1365    -  CDS            KanR: aminoglycoside phosphotransferase; aph(3')-Ia; confers resistance to kanamycin in bacteria or G418 (Geneticin®) in eukaryotes
   1590..2178    +  rep_origin     ori: high-copy-number ColE1/pMB1/pBR322/pUC origin of replication
