[The description below was written by a language model from this plasmid's Addgene catalogue record and pLannotate feature annotations shown in this document.]
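Description:
pJS647 is a small bacterial plasmid of about 2.2 kb, built on the pYTK084 backbone (a kanamycin-resistant part vector from a yeast toolkit series). It carries a fragment of the Arabidopsis thaliana abscisic acid receptor PYR1 (Pyrabactin Resistance 1, also called RCAR11). It is propagated in E. coli at high copy from a ColE1/pUC-type origin and selected with kanamycin through an aph(3')-Ia aminoglycoside phosphotransferase gene, which lies on the opposite strand from the insert. The annotation also flags a roughly 50 bp match to the RSF1030 origin just upstream of PYR1. This is far too short to act as a replicon and is probably residual backbone or junction sequence.

The insert is about 410 bp and was introduced by Gibson assembly. It is annotated as a partial PYR1 coding sequence, so the plasmid holds only part of the receptor rather than the full open reading frame. Although the catalogue lists the vector type as bacterial expression, the feature table shows no promoter, ribosome binding site, terminator or tag around the fragment, and the record does not state any expression element. This is consistent with the stated purpose: the plasmid is a compact template for PYR1 mutagenesis, and its products are compatible with the companion yeast two-hybrid vector pJS646. The record does not describe how variants are moved into that vector. The associated work uses plant hormone receptors as reprogrammable scaffolds for biosensor development, so pJS647 most likely serves to generate PYR1 variant libraries that are then screened in the yeast two-hybrid format.
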