Addgene plasmid #183176: pJS647
Purpose: PYR1 mutagenesis plasmid compatible with pJS646 Y2H vector
Depositing lab: Timothy Whitehead. Depositing organization: University of Colorado, Boulder. Publication: Rapid biosensor development using plant hormone receptors as reprogrammable scaffolds. Beltran J, Steiner PJ, Bedewitz M, Wei S, Peterson FC, Li Z, Hughes BE, Hartley Z, Robertson NR, Medina-Cucurella AV, Baumer ZT, Leonard AC, Park SY, Volkman BF, Nusinow DA, Zhong W, Wheeldon I, Cutler SR, Whitehead TA. Nat Biotechnol. 2022 Jun 20. pii: 10.1038/s41587-022-01364-5. doi: 10.1038/s41587-022-01364-5. PubMed 35726092.
Backbone
  Vector backbone: pYTK084
  Backbone size w/o insert (bp): 1774
  Vector type: Bacterial Expression
Growth in bacteria
  Bacterial resistance: Kanamycin, 50 μg/mL
  Growth temperature: 37°C
  Growth strain: DH5alpha
  Copy number: High Copy
Gene/Insert
  Gene/Insert name: PYR1
  Species: A. thaliana (mustard weed)
  Insert size (bp): 408
  Entrez Gene: PYR1 (a.k.a. AT4G17870, PYRABACTIN RESISTANCE 1, RCAR11, T6K21.50, T6K21_50, regulatory component of ABA receptor 11)
  Cloning method: Gibson Cloning
  Sequencing primers: 5′ n/a
Terms and licenses: Academic/Nonprofit Terms; Industry Terms: Not Available to Industry
How to cite: pJS647 was a gift from Timothy Whitehead (Addgene plasmid # 183176 ; http://n2t.net/addgene:183176 ; RRID:Addgene_183176)
