>Addgene plasmid #183176 | pJS647 | depositor partial sequence | sequence record 355062 | pJS647 sequence 1922 bps
CGAGAAAGAGAATCGGATCTGGACGGTGGTTTTGGAATCTTACGTCGTTGATATGCCGGAAGGTAACTCG
GAGGATGATACTCGTATGTTTGCTGATACGGTTGTGAAGCTTAATTTGCAGAAACTCGCGACGGTTGCTG
AAGCTATGGCTCGTATGAGACCTCAGCGTGTTACAACCAATTAACCAATTCTGATTAGAAAAACTCATCG
AGCATCAAATGAAACTGCAATTTATTCATATCAGGATTATCAATACCATATTTTTGAAAAAGCCGTTTCT
GTAATGAAGGAGAAAACTCACCGAGGCAGTTCCATAGGATGGCAAGATCCTGGTATCGGTCTGCGATTCC
GACTCGTCCAACATCAATACAACCTATTAATTTCCCCTCGTCAAAAATAAGGTTATCAAGTGAGAAATCA
CCATGAGTGACGACTGAATCCGGTGAGAATGGCAAAAGCTTATGCATTTCTTTCCAGACTTGTTCAACAG
GCCAGCCATTACGCTCGTCATCAAAATCACTCGCATCAACCAAACCGTTATTCATTCGTGATTGCGCCTG
AGCGAGGCGAAATACGCGATCGCTGTTAAAAGGACAATTACAAACAGGAATCGAATGCAACCGGCGCAGG
AACACTGCCAGCGCATCAACAATATTTTCACCTGAATCAGGATATTCTTCTAATACCTGGAATGCTGTTT
TCCCGGGGATCGCAGTGGTGAGTAACCATGCATCATCAGGAGTACGGATAAAATGCTTGATGGTCGGAAG
AGGCATAAATTCCGTCAGCCAGTTTAGTCTGACCATCTCATCTGTAACATCATTGGCAACGCTACCTTTG
CCATGTTTCAGAAACAACTCTGGCGCATCGGGCTTCCCATACAATCGATAGATTGTCGCACCTGATTGCC
CGACATTATCGCGAGCCCATTTATACCCATATAAATCAGCATCCATGTTGGAATTTAATCGCGGCCTGGA
GCAAGACGTTTCCCGTTGAATATGGCTCATAACACCCCTTGTATTACTGTTTATGTAAGCAGACAGTTTT
ATTGTTCATGATGATATATTTTTATCTTGTGCAATGTAACATCAGAGATTTTGAGACACAACGTGGCTTT
GTTGAATAAATCGAACTTTTGCTGAGTTGAAGGATCAGTCATGACCAAAATCCCTTAACGTGAGTTTTCG
TTCCACTGAGCGTCAGACCCCGTAGAAAAGATCAAAGGATCTTCTTGAGATCCTTTTTTTCTGCGCGTAA
TCTGCTGCTTGCAAACAAAAAAACCACCGCTACCAGCGGTGGTTTGTTTGCCGGATCAAGAGCTACCAAC
TCTTTTTCCGAAGGTAACTGGCTTCAGCAGAGCGCAGATACCAAATACTGTTCTTCTAGTGTAGCCGTAG
TTAGGCCACCACTTCAAGAACTCTGTAGCACCGCCTACATACCTCGCTCTGCTAATCCTGTTACCAGTGG
CTGCTGCCAGTGGCGATAAGTCGTGTCTTACCGGGTTGGACTCAAGACGATAGTTACCGGATAAGGCGCA
GCGGTCGGGCTGAACGGGGGGTTCGTGCACACAGCCCAGCTTGGAGCGAACGACCTACACCGAACTGAGA
TACCTACAGCGTGAGCTATGAGAAAGCGCCACGCTTCCCGAAGGGAGAAAGGCGGACAGGTATCCGGTAA
GCGGCAGGGTCGGAACAGGAGAGCGCACGAGGGAGCTTCCAGGGGGAAACGCCTGGTATCTTTATAGTCC
TGTCGGGTTTCGCCACCTCTGACTTGAGCGTCGATTTTTGTGATGCTCGTCAGGGGGGCGGAGCCTATGG
AAAAACGCCAGCAACGCGGCCTTTTTACGGTTCCTGGCCTTTTGCTGGCCTTTTGCTCACATGTTCTTTC
CTGCGTTATCCCCTGATTCTGTGGATAACCGT
